>Addgene plasmid #195706 | pGEX SYT9 C2AB D197,199,330,332N | addgene full sequence | sequence record 384177 | Addgene NGS Result
CTGCACGGTGCACCAATGCTTCTGGCGTCAGGCAGCCATCGGAAGCTGTGGTATGGCTGTGCAGGTCGTA
AATCACTGCATAATTCGTGTCGCTCAAGGCGCACTCCCGTTCTGGATAATGTTTTTTGCGCCGACATCAT
AACGGTTCTGGCAAATATTCTGAAATGAGCTGTTGACAATTAATCATCGGCTCGTATAATGTGTGGAATT
GTGAGCGGATAACAATTTCACACAGGAAACAGTATTCATGTCCCCTATACTAGGTTATTGGAAAATTAAG
GGCCTTGTGCAACCCACTCGACTTCTTTTGGAATATCTTGAAGAAAAATATGAAGAGCATTTGTATGAGC
GCGATGAAGGTGATAAATGGCGAAACAAAAAGTTTGAATTGGGTTTGGAGTTTCCCAATCTTCCTTATTA
TATTGATGGTGATGTTAAATTAACACAGTCTATGGCCATCATACGTTATATAGCTGACAAGCACAACATG
TTGGGTGGTTGTCCAAAAGAGCGTGCAGAGATTTCAATGCTTGAAGGAGCGGTTTTGGATATTAGATACG
GTGTTTCGAGAATTGCATATAGTAAAGACTTTGAAACTCTCAAAGTTGATTTTCTTAGCAAGCTACCTGA
AATGCTGAAAATGTTCGAAGATCGTTTATGTCATAAAACATATTTAAATGGTGATCATGTAACCCATCCT
GACTTCATGTTGTATGACGCTCTTGATGTTGTTTTATACATGGACCCAATGTGCCTGGATGCGTTCCCAA
AATTAGTTTGTTTTAAAAAACGTATTGAAGCTATCCCACAAATTGATAAGTACTTGAAATCCAGCAAGTA
TATAGCATGGCCTTTGCAGGGCTGGCAAGCCACGTTTGGTGGTGGCGACCATCCTCCAAAATCGGATCTG
GTTCCGCGTGGATCCATGTCAGACAAACACCAGCTAGGCCGACTGCAGTATTCACTGGACTATGACTTCC
AGACTGGCCAGCTCCTGGTGGGCATCTTGCAAGCTCAGGGACTGGCTGCGTTGGACCTAGGAGGTTCCTC
AGATCCCTATGTTAGTGTCTATCTGCTGCCAGACAAGCGGAGGCGACATGAGACCAAGGTGCATCGGCAG
ACCCTGAATCCACACTTTGGAGAGACATTTGCCTTCAAGGTCCCATACGTGGAACTAGGGGGCAGAGTGC
TGGTCATGGCGGTGTATAACTTTAATCGGTTCTCCCGCAACGATGCCATCGGGGAGGTGCGGGTGCCTAT
GAGTTCAGTGAACCTGGGGCGGCCGGTGCAGGCCTGGAGAGAGCTGCAGGTGGCTCCCAAAGAGGAGCAA
GAGAAACTGGGGGACATCTGCTTCTCTCTCCGTTATGTCCCCACGGCCGGGAAGCTCACCGTCATTGTCT
TGGAAGCTAAAAACCTGAAGAAAATGGATGTAGGAGGACTCTCAGATCCCTATGTGAAGGTGCACCTGCT
CCAGGGAGGTAAAAAGGTTCGCAAGAAGAAAACCACCATTAAGAAGAACACCCTGAACCCCTATTACAAC
GAGGCCTTCAGCTTTGAGGTGCCCTGTGACCAGGTGCAGAAAGTCCAGGTGGAGCTGACTGTTCTGAATT
ATAACAAACTGGGGAAGAATGAGGCCATCGGGAGAGTGGCGGTGGGCGCAGCAGTCGGTGGGGCTGGCCT
GCGGCACTGGGCTGACATGTTGGCCAACCCCAGGCGCCCCATTGCCCAGTGGCACTCTCTGCGGCCCCCT
GACAGAGCCAGGCCAATACCTGCACCCTGAGAATTCATCGTGACTGACTGACGATCTGCCTCGCGCGTTT
CGGTGATGACGGTGAAAACCTCTGACACATGCAGCTCCCGGAGACGGTCACAGCTTGTCTGTAAGCGGAT
GCCGGGAGCAGACAAGCCCGTCAGGGCGCGTCAGCGGGTGTTGGCGGGTGTCGGGGCGCAGCCATGACCC
AGTCACGTAGCGATAGCGGAGTGTATAATTCTTGAAGACGAAAGGGCCTCGTGATACGCCTATTTTTATA
GGTTAATGTCATGATAATAATGGTTTCTTAGACGTCAGGTGGCACTTTTCGGGGAAATGTGCGCGGAACC
CCTATTTGTTTATTTTTCTAAATACATTCAAATATGTATCCGCTCATGAGACAATAACCCTGATAAATGC
TTCAATAATATTGAAAAAGGAAGAGTATGAGTATTCAACATTTCCGTGTCGCCCTTATTCCCTTTTTTGC
GGCATTTTGCCTTCCTGTTTTTGCTCACCCAGAAACGCTGGTGAAAGTAAAAGATGCTGAAGATCAGTTG
GGTGCACGAGTGGGTTACATCGAACTGGATCTCAACAGCGGTAAGATCCTTGAGAGTTTTCGCCCCGAAG
AACGTTTTCCAATGATGAGCACTTTTAAAGTTCTGCTATGTGGCGCGGTATTATCCCGTGTTGACGCCGG
GCAAGAGCAACTCGGTCGCCGCATACACTATTCTCAGAATGACTTGGTTGAGTACTCACCAGTCACAGAA
AAGCATCTTACGGATGGCATGACAGTAAGAGAATTATGCAGTGCTGCCATAACCATGAGTGATAACACTG
CGGCCAACTTACTTCTGACAACGATCGGAGGACCGAAGGAGCTAACCGCTTTTTTGCACAACATGGGGGA
TCATGTAACTCGCCTTGATCGTTGGGAACCGGAGCTGAATGAAGCCATACCAAACGACGAGCGTGACACC
ACGATGCCTGCAGCAATGGCAACAACGTTGCGCAAACTATTAACTGGCGAACTACTTACTCTAGCTTCCC
GGCAACAATTAATAGACTGGATGGAGGCGGATAAAGTTGCAGGACCACTTCTGCGCTCGGCCCTTCCGGC
TGGCTGGTTTATTGCTGATAAATCTGGAGCCGGTGAGCGTGGGTCTCGCGGTATCATTGCAGCACTGGGG
CCAGATGGTAAGCCCTCCCGTATCGTAGTTATCTACACGACGGGGAGTCAGGCAACTATGGATGAACGAA
ATAGACAGATCGCTGAGATAGGTGCCTCACTGATTAAGCATTGGTAACTGTCAGACCAAGTTTACTCATA
TATACTTTAGATTGATTTAAAACTTCATTTTTAATTTAAAAGGATCTAGGTGAAGATCCTTTTTGATAAT
CTCATGACCAAAATCCCTTAACGTGAGTTTTCGTTCCACTGAGCGTCAGACCCCGTAGAAAAGATCAAAG
GATCTTCTTGAGATCCTTTTTTTCTGCGCGTAATCTGCTGCTTGCAAACAAAAAAACCACCGCTACCAGC
GGTGGTTTGTTTGCCGGATCAAGAGCTACCAACTCTTTTTCCGAAGGTAACTGGCTTCAGCAGAGCGCAG
ATACCAAATACTGTCCTTCTAGTGTAGCCGTAGTTAGGCCACCACTTCAAGAACTCTGTAGCACCGCCTA
CATACCTCGCTCTGCTAATCCTGTTACCAGTGGCTGCTGCCAGTGGCGATAAGTCGTGTCTTACCGGGTT
GGACTCAAGACGATAGTTACCGGATAAGGCGCAGCGGTCGGGCTGAACGGGGGGTTCGTGCACACAGCCC
AGCTTGGAGCGAACGACCTACACCGAACTGAGATACCTACAGCGTGAGCTATGAGAAAGCGCCACGCTTC
CCGAAGGGAGAAAGGCGGACAGGTATCCGGTAAGCGGCAGGGTCGGAACAGGAGAGCGCACGAGGGAGCT
TCCAGGGGGAAACGCCTGGTATCTTTATAGTCCTGTCGGGTTTCGCCACCTCTGACTTGAGCGTCGATTT
TTGTGATGCTCGTCAGGGGGGCGGAGCCTATGGAAAAACGCCAGCAACGCGGCCTTTTTACGGTTCCTGG
CCTTTTGCTGGCCTTTTGCTCACATGTTCTTTCCTGCGTTATCCCCTGATTCTGTGGATAACCGTATTAC
CGCCTTTGAGTGAGCTGATACCGCTCGCCGCAGCCGAACGACCGAGCGCAGCGAGTCAGTGAGCGAGGAA
GCGGAAGAGCGCCTGATGCGGTATTTTCTCCTTACGCATCTGTGCGGTATTTCACACCGCATAAATTCCG
ACACCATCGAATGGCGCAAAACCTTTCGCGGTATGGCATGATAGCGCCCGGAAGAGAGTCAATTCAGGGT
GGTGAATGTGAAACCAGTAACGTTATACGATGTCGCAGAGTATGCCGGTGTCTCTTATCAGACCGTTTCC
CGCGTGGTGAACCAGGCCAGCCACGTTTCTGCGAAAACGCGGGAAAAAGTGGAAGCGGCGATGGCGGAGC
TGAATTACATTCCCAACCGCGTGGCACAACAACTGGCGGGCAAACAGTCGTTGCTGATTGGCGTTGCCAC
CTCCAGTCTGGCCCTGCACGCGCCGTCGCAAATTGTCGCGGCGATTAAATCTCGCGCCGATCAACTGGGT
GCCAGCGTGGTGGTGTCGATGGTAGAACGAAGCGGCGTCGAAGCCTGTAAAGCGGCGGTGCACAATCTTC
TCGCGCAACGCGTCAGTGGGCTGATCATTAACTATCCGCTGGATGACCAGGATGCCATTGCTGTGGAAGC
TGCCTGCACTAATGTTCCGGCGTTATTTCTTGATGTCTCTGACCAGACACCCATCAACAGTATTATTTTC
TCCCATGAAGACGGTACGCGACTGGGCGTGGAGCATCTGGTCGCATTGGGTCACCAGCAAATCGCGCTGT
TAGCGGGCCCATTAAGTTCTGTCTCGGCGCGTCTGCGTCTGGCTGGCTGGCATAAATATCTCACTCGCAA
TCAAATTCAGCCGATAGCGGAACGGGAAGGCGACTGGAGTGCCATGTCCGGTTTTCAACAAACCATGCAA
ATGCTGAATGAGGGCATCGTTCCCACTGCGATGCTGGTTGCCAACGATCAGATGGCGCTGGGCGCAATGC
GCGCCATTACCGAGTCCGGGCTGCGCGTTGGTGCGGATATCTCGGTAGTGGGATACGACGATACCGAAGA
CAGCTCATGTTATATCCCGCCGTTAACCACCATCAAACAGGATTTTCGCCTGCTGGGGCAAACCAGCGTG
GACCGCTTGCTGCAACTCTCTCAGGGCCAGGCGGTGAAGGGCAATCAGCTGTTGCCCGTCTCACTGGTGA
AAAGAAAAACCACCCTGGCGCCCAATACGCAAACCGCCTCTCCCCGCGCGTTGGCCGATTCATTAATGCA
GCTGGCACGACAGGTTTCCCGACTGGAAAGCGGGCAGTGAGCGCAACGCAATTAATGTAAGTTAGCTCAC
TCATTAGGCACCCCAGGCTTTACACTTTATGCTTCCGGCTCGTATGTTGTGTGGAATTGTGAGCGGATAA
CAATTTCACACAGGAAACAGCTATGACCATGATTACGGATTCACTGGCCGTCGTTTTACAACGTCGTGAC
TGGGAAAACCCTGGCGTTACCCAACTTAATCGCCTTGCAGCACATCCCCCTTTCGCCAGCTGGCGTAATA
GCGAAGAGGCCCGCACCGATCGCCCTTCCCAACAGTTGCGCAGCCTGAATGGCGAATGGCGCTTTGCCTG
GTTTCCGGCACCAGAAGCGGTGCCGGAAAGCTGGCTGGAGTGCGATCTTCCTGAGGCCGATACTGTCGTC
GTCCCCTCAAACTGGCAGATGCACGGTTACGATGCGCCCATCTACACCAACGTGACCTATCCCATTACGG
TCAATCCGCCGTTTGTTCCCACGGAGAATCCGACGGGTTGTTACTCGCTCACATTTAATGTTGATGAAAG
CTGGCTACAGGAAGGCCAGACGCGAATTATTTTTGATGGCGTTGGAATTAGCTTATCGA
Features (pLannotate 1.2.2; 17 found; start..end, strand, type, name):
    173..201     +  promoter       tac promoter: strong E. coli promoter; hybrid between the trp and lac UV5 promoters
    209..225     +  protein_bind   lac operator: The lac repressor binds to the lac operator to inhibit transcription in E. coli. This inhibition can be relieved by adding lactose or isopropyl-β-D-thiogalactopyranoside (IPTG). lac repressor encoded by lacI
    248..901     +  CDS            GST26_SCHJA: Experimental evidence at protein level: Swiss-Prot protein existence level 1. GST isoenzymes appear to play a central role in the parasite detoxification system. Other functions are also suspected including a role in increasing the solubility of haematin in the parasite gut. From Schistosoma japonicum (Blood fluke).
    899..1777    +  CDS            Syt5 (fragment): SYT5_MOUSE - Also known as Syt9 From Mus musculus (Mouse).
   1806..1845    +  CDS            rop (fragment): Rop protein, which maintains plasmids at low copy number; rop
   1947..1987    +  misc_feature   bom (fragment): basis of mobility region from pBR322
   2092..2196    +  promoter       AmpR promoter: bla
   2197..3057    +  CDS            AmpR: β-lactamase; bla; confers resistance to ampicillin, carbenicillin, and related antibiotics
   3228..3816    +  rep_origin     ori: high-copy-number ColE1/pMB1/pBR322/pUC origin of replication
   4002..4053    -  misc_feature   bom (fragment): basis of mobility region from pBR322
   4060..4137    +  promoter       lacI promoter: lacI
   4138..5220    +  CDS            lacI: lac repressor; lacI; The lac repressor binds to the lac operator to inhibit transcription in E. coli. This inhibition can be relieved by adding lactose or isopropyl-β-D-thiogalactopyranoside (IPTG).
   5233..5254    +  protein_bind   CAP binding site: CAP binding activates transcription in the presence of cAMP. E. coli catabolite activator protein
   5269..5299    +  promoter       lac promoter: promoter for the E. coli lac operon
   5307..5323    +  protein_bind   lac operator: The lac repressor binds to the lac operator to inhibit transcription in E. coli. This inhibition can be relieved by adding lactose or isopropyl-β-D-thiogalactopyranoside (IPTG). lac repressor encoded by lacI
   5343..5516    +  CDS            lacZα: LacZα fragment of β-galactosidase; lacZ fragment
   5780..97      -  CDS            yciV (fragment) (across the origin): RNAAM_ECOLI - Also known as trpH From Escherichia coli (strain K12).
