[The description below was written by a language model from this plasmid's Addgene catalogue record and pLannotate feature annotations shown in this document.]
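Description:
pGEX SYT9 C2AB D197,199,330,332N is a 5.8 kb bacterial expression plasmid built on a pGEX backbone for producing a GST-tagged fragment of mouse synaptotagmin 9 in E. coli. It replicates from a high-copy ColE1/pMB1-type origin and is selected with ampicillin through the β-lactamase gene and its own promoter. The remaining annotated pieces (short rop and bom fragments, a lac promoter/operator with lacZα, and a small yciV fragment spanning the sequence origin) are backbone remnants rather than functional parts of the expression unit.

Expression is driven by the hybrid tac promoter followed by a lac operator, and the plasmid carries its own lacI gene. Transcription is therefore repressed until it is induced with IPTG. The open reading frame begins with Schistosoma japonicum glutathione S-transferase, fused at its C-terminus directly to the insert, giving an N-terminal GST tag suitable for glutathione affinity purification. The insert encodes amino acids 104–386 of mouse SYT9, the cytoplasmic region containing the tandem C2A and C2B domains. It carries four aspartate-to-asparagine substitutions, at positions 197 and 199 and at positions 330 and 332. The record does not state their purpose, but in synaptotagmins such changes to acidic residues in C2 domains are typically used to disrupt calcium binding, so this is probably a calcium-binding-deficient control. The gene database link and the feature annotation label the insert Syt5, reflecting the historical naming overlap between Syt5 and Syt9. The cloning sites are not recorded. The plasmid is maintained in a cloning strain and moved to BL21 for protein production, and the associated work concerns SYT9 in substance P secretion and spontaneous neurotransmitter release in striatal neurons.
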