Addgene plasmid #195706: pGEX SYT9 C2AB D197,199,330,332N
Purpose: Bacterial expression plasmid encoding GST-tagged SYT9 C2AB domain with D197, 199, 330, 332N mutations
Depositing lab: Edwin Chapman. Depositing organization: University of Wisconsin, Madison. Publication: Synaptotagmin 9 Modulates Spontaneous Neurotransmitter Release in Striatal Neurons by Regulating Substance P Secretion. Seibert MJ, Evans CS, Stanley KS, Wu Z, Chapman ER. J Neurosci. 2023 Mar 1;43(9):1475-1491. doi: 10.1523/JNEUROSCI.1857-22.2023. Epub 2023 Feb 2. PubMed 36732068.
Backbone
  Vector backbone: pGEX
  Vector type: Bacterial Expression
Growth in bacteria
  Bacterial resistance: Ampicillin, 100 μg/mL
  Growth temperature: 37°C
  Growth strain: DH5alpha
  Growth instructions: Use BL21 for protein expression
  Copy number: High Copy
Gene/Insert
  Gene/Insert name: Syt9
  Species: M. musculus (mouse)
  Mutation: encodes amino acids 104-386 of mouse SYT9 with D197, 199, 330, 332N mutations
  Entrez Gene: Syt5 (a.k.a. SytV)
  Tag / fusion protein: GST (N terminal on backbone)
  Cloning method: Restriction Enzyme; 5′ cloning site Unknown (unknown if destroyed); 3′ cloning site Unknown (unknown if destroyed)
Terms and licenses: Academic/Nonprofit Terms; Industry Terms: Not Available to Industry
Depositor comments: Please visit https://www.biorxiv.org/content/10.1101/2022.04.18.488681v2 for bioRxiv preprint.
How to cite: pGEX SYT9 C2AB D197,199,330,332N was a gift from Edwin Chapman (Addgene plasmid # 195706 ; http://n2t.net/addgene:195706 ; RRID:Addgene_195706)
